Addgene plasmid #218406: TP1
Purpose: TP1 insert in AAV9 capsid
Depositing lab: Casey Maguire. Depositing organization: Massachusetts General Hospital. Publication: In vivo selection in non-human primates identifies AAV capsids for on-target CSF delivery to spinal cord. Hanlon KS, Cheng M, Ferrer M, Ryu JR, Lee B, De La Cruz D, Patel N, Espinoza P, Santoscoy MC, Gong Y, Ng C, Nguyen DM, Nammour J, Clark SQ, Heine VM, Sun W, Kozarsky K, Maguire CA. Molecular Therapy. 2024 Jun 5. doi.org/10.1016/j.ymthe.2024.05.040 PubMed 37745398.
Backbone
  Vector backbone: pAR9
  Backbone manufacturer: MGH
  Total vector size (bp): 7483
  Vector type: AAV
Growth in bacteria
  Bacterial resistance: Ampicillin, 100 μg/mL
  Growth temperature: 37°C
  Growth strain: NEB Stable
  Copy number: High Copy
Gene/Insert
  Gene/Insert name: TP1 7mer peptide (PKYPLLG)
  Species: recombinant
  Insert size (bp): 21
Terms and licenses: Academic/Nonprofit Terms; Industry Terms: Not Available to Industry
Depositor comments: Please visit https://doi.org/10.1101/2023.09.13.557506 for bioRxiv preprint.
How to cite: TP1 was a gift from Casey Maguire (Addgene plasmid # 218406 ; http://n2t.net/addgene:218406 ; RRID:Addgene_218406)
