[The description below was written by a language model from this plasmid's Addgene catalogue record and pLannotate feature annotations shown in this document.]
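Description:
TP1 is a 7,483 bp AAV rep/cap-type plasmid built on the pAR9 backbone. It encodes an AAV9 capsid carrying a seven-residue peptide, called TP1, introduced as a 21 bp recombinant insert. It is propagated in E. coli as a high-copy plasmid from a ColE1/pUC-type origin, with ampicillin selection provided by the β-lactamase gene and its native promoter. The rest of the backbone looks like a phagemid-style cloning vector. It has an f1 origin, T7 and T3 promoters flanking the insert region, and a lac promoter, operator and CAP site. It also carries fragments of lacZα, lacI, rop and bom that are remnants of vector ancestry rather than functional parts.

The payload consists of two annotated viral open reading frames in the same orientation. The first is a Rep coding region matched to AAV2 Rep52, which functions in packaging single-stranded genomes into preformed capsids. About 800 bp upstream of it is unannotated, so the record does not show whether the larger Rep proteins are also encoded. The second is a VP1 capsid ORF. The annotation tool labels VP1 by homology to the AAV2 capsid protein, but the catalogue entry identifies it as AAV9, and the position of the peptide within the capsid is not annotated. No ITRs, transgene or reporter appear in the feature table, which is consistent with a trans-acting packaging plasmid rather than a vector genome. The viral promoters driving rep and cap are not annotated either.

The associated publication describes in vivo selection in non-human primates for AAV capsids that target the spinal cord after delivery via cerebrospinal fluid. TP1 is presumably one of the capsid variants from that work, and the plasmid would serve to produce recombinant AAV packaged in this capsid.
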