Features (pLannotate 1.2.2; 16 found; start..end, strand, type, name):
    441..1301    -  CDS            AmpR: β-lactamase; bla; confers resistance to ampicillin, carbenicillin, and related antibiotics
   1302..1406    -  promoter       AmpR promoter: bla
   1501..1536    +  CDS            rop (fragment): Rop protein, which maintains plasmids at low copy number; rop
   1638..1737    +  misc_feature   bom (fragment): basis of mobility region from pBR322
   1765..2193    -  rep_origin     f1 ori (sequence partly withheld): f1 bacteriophage origin of replication; arrow indicates direction of (+) strand synthesis
   2197..2354    -  CDS            lacZα (fragment): LacZα fragment of β-galactosidase; lacZ fragment
   2357..2375    +  promoter       T7 promoter: promoter for bacteriophage T7 RNA polymerase
   2378..2396    +  misc_feature   MCS (fragment): pUC18/19 multiple cloning site
   3205..4395    +  CDS            Rep52: REP52_AAV2S - Experimental evidence at protein level: Swiss-Prot protein existence level 1. Plays a critical role during packaging of viral DNA into empty capsids, where they are thought to be part of the packaging motor complex. The single stranded genomic DNA is packaged in a 3' to 5' direction and requires the association between viral DNA and Rep40. Regulates host PKA activity by interacting with host PRKX as a mechanism to interfere with helper virus propagation and to promote its own replication. From Adeno-associated virus 2 (isolate Srivastava/1982) (AAV-2).
   4415..6643    +  CDS            VP1: CAPSD_AAV2S - Experimental evidence at protein level: Swiss-Prot protein existence level 1. Capsid protein self-assembles to form an icosahedral capsid with a T=1 symmetry, about 22 nm in diameter, and consisting of 60 copies of three size variants of the capsid protein VP1, VP2 and VP3 which differ in their N-terminus. The capsid encapsulates the genomic ssDNA. Binds to host cell heparan sulfate and uses host ITGA5-ITGB1 as coreceptor on the cell surface to provide virion attachment to target cell. This attachment induces virion internalization predominantly through clathrin-dependent endocyt
   6724..6742    -  promoter       T3 promoter: promoter for bacteriophage T3 RNA polymerase
   6787..6803    -  protein_bind   lac operator: The lac repressor binds to the lac operator to inhibit transcription in E. coli. This inhibition can be relieved by adding lactose or isopropyl-β-D-thiogalactopyranoside (IPTG). lac repressor encoded by lacI
   6811..6841    -  promoter       lac promoter: promoter for the E. coli lac operon
   6856..6877    -  protein_bind   CAP binding site: CAP binding activates transcription in the presence of cAMP. E. coli catabolite activator protein
   6890..6982    -  CDS            lacI (fragment): lac repressor; lacI; The lac repressor binds to the lac operator to inhibit transcription in E. coli. This inhibition can be relieved by adding lactose or isopropyl-β-D-thiogalactopyranoside (IPTG).
   7165..270     -  rep_origin     ori (across the origin): high-copy-number ColE1/pMB1/pBR322/pUC origin of replication
>Addgene plasmid #218406 | TP1 | addgene full sequence | sequence record 431925 | Addgene NGS Result
CCGGTAAGACACGACTTATCGCCACTGGCAGCAGCCACTGGTAACAGGATTAGCAGAGCGAGGTATGTAG
GCGGTGCTACAGAGTTCTTGAAGTGGTGGCCTAACTACGGCTACACTAGAAGAACAGTATTTGGTATCTG
CGCTCTGCTGAAGCCAGTTACCTTCGGAAAAAGAGTTGGTAGCTCTTGATCCGGCAAACAAACCACCGCT
GGTAGCGGTGGTTTTTTTGTTTGCAAGCAGCAGATTACGCGCAGAAAAAAAGGATCTCAAGAAGATCCTT
TGATCTTTTCTACGGGGTCTGACGCTCAGTGGAACGAAAACTCACGTTAAGGGATTTTGGTCATGAGATT
ATCAAAAAGGATCTTCACCTAGATCCTTTTAAATTAAAAATGAAGTTTTAAATCAATCTAAAGTATATAT
GAGTAAACTTGGTCTGACAGTTACCAATGCTTAATCAGTGAGGCACCTATCTCAGCGATCTGTCTATTTC
GTTCATCCATAGTTGCCTGACTCCCCGTCGTGTAGATAACTACGATACGGGAGGGCTTACCATCTGGCCC
CAGTGCTGCAATGATACCGCGAGACCCACGCTCACCGGCTCCAGATTTATCAGCAATAAACCAGCCAGCC
GGAAGGGCCGAGCGCAGAAGTGGTCCTGCAACTTTATCCGCCTCCATCCAGTCTATTAATTGTTGCCGGG
AAGCTAGAGTAAGTAGTTCGCCAGTTAATAGTTTGCGCAACGTTGTTGCCATTGCTACAGGCATCGTGGT
GTCACGCTCGTCGTTTGGTATGGCTTCATTCAGCTCCGGTTCCCAACGATCAAGGCGAGTTACATGATCC
CCCATGTTGTGCAAAAAAGCGGTTAGCTCCTTCGGTCCTCCGATCGTTGTCAGAAGTAAGTTGGCCGCAG
TGTTATCACTCATGGTTATGGCAGCACTGCATAATTCTCTTACTGTCATGCCATCCGTAAGATGCTTTTC
TGTGACTGGTGAGTACTCAACCAAGTCATTCTGAGAATAGTGTATGCGGCGACCGAGTTGCTCTTGCCCG
GCGTCAATACGGGATAATACCGCGCCACATAGCAGAACTTTAAAAGTGCTCATCATTGGAAAACGTTCTT
CGGGGCGAAAACTCTCAAGGATCTTACCGCTGTTGAGATCCAGTTCGATGTAACCCACTCGTGCACCCAA
CTGATCTTCAGCATCTTTTACTTTCACCAGCGTTTCTGGGTGAGCAAAAACAGGAAGGCAAAATGCCGCA
AAAAAGGGAATAAGGGCGACACGGAAATGTTGAATACTCATACTCTTCCTTTTTCAATATTATTGAAGCA
TTTATCAGGGTTATTGTCTCATGAGCGGATACATATTTGAATGTATTTAGAAAAATAAACAAATAGGGGT
TCCGCGCACATTTCCCCGAAAAGTGCCACCTGACGTCTAAGAAACCATTATTATCATGACATTAACCTAT
AAAAATAGGCGTATCACGAGGCCCTTTCGTCTCGCGCGTTTCGGTGATGACGGTGAAAACCTCTGACACA
TGCAGCTCCCGGAGACGGTCACAGCTTGTCTGTAAGCGGATGCCGGGAGCAGACAAGCCCGTCAGGGCGC
GTCAGCGGGTGTTGGCGGGTGTCGGGGCTGGCTTAACTATGCGGCATCAGAGCAGATTGTACTGAGAGTG
CACCATATGCGGTGTGAAATACCGCACAGATGCGTAAGGAGAAAATACCGCATCAGGAAATTGTAAGCGT
TAATATTTTGTTAAAATTCGCGTTAAATTTTTGTTAAATCAGCTCATTTTTTAACCAATAGGCCGAAATC
GGCAAAATCCCTTATAAATCAAAAGAATAGACCGAGATAGGGT
[37 nt withheld, positions 1864-1900]
AAAGAACGTGGACTCCAACGTCAAAGG
[49 nt withheld, positions 1928-1976]
T
[91 nt withheld, positions 1978-2068]
G
[124 nt withheld, positions 2070-2193]
CCATTCGCCATTCAGGCTGCGCAACTGTTGGGAAGGGCGATCGGTGCGGGCCTCTTCGCTATTACGCCAG
CTGGCGAAAGGGGGATGTGCTGCAAGGCGATTAAGTTGGGTAACGCCAGGGTTTTCCCAGTCACGACGTT
GTAAAACGACGGCCAGTGAATTGTAATACGACTCACTATAGGGCGAATTCGAGCTCGGTACCCCTAGAGG
TCCTGTATTAGAGGTCACGTGAGTGTTTTGCGACATTTTGCGACACCATGTGGTCACGCTGGGTATTTAA
GCCCGAGTGAGCACGCAGGGTCTCCATTTTGAAGCGGGAGGTTTGAACGCGCAGCCACCACGCCGGGGTT
TTACGAGATTGTGATTAAGGTCCCCAGCGACCTTGACGAGCATCTGCCCGGCATTTCTGACAGCTTTGTG
AACTGGGTGGCCGAGAAGGAATGGGAGTTGCCGCCAGATTCTGACATGGATCTGAATCTGATTGAGCAGG
CACCCCTGACCGTGGCCGAGAAGCTGCAGCGCGACTTTCTGACGGAATGGCGCCGTGTGAGTAAGGCCCC
GGAGGCCCTTTTCTTTGTGCAATTTGAGAAGGGAGAGAGCTACTTCCACATGCACGTGCTCGTGGAAACC
ACCGGGGTGAAATCCATGGTTTTGGGACGTTTCCTGAGTCAGATTCGCGAAAAACTGATTCAGAGAATTT
ACCGCGGGATCGAGCCGACTTTGCCAAACTGGTTCGCGGTCACAAAGACCAGAAATGGCGCCGGAGGCGG
GAACAAGGTGGTGGATGAGTGCTACATCCCCAATTACTTGCTCCCCAAAACCCAGCCTGAGCTCCAGTGG
GCGTGGACTAATATGGAACAGTATTTAAGCGCCTGTTTGAATCTCACGGAGCGTAAACGGTTGGTGGCGC
AGCATCTGACGCACGTGTCGCAGACGCAGGAGCAGAACAAAGAGAATCAGAATCCCAATTCTGATGCGCC
GGTGATCAGATCAAAAACTTCAGCCAGGTACATGGAGCTGGTCGGGTGGCTCGTGGACAAGGGGATTACC
TCGGAGAAGCAGTGGATCCAGGAGGACCAGGCCTCATACATCTCCTTCAATGCGGCCTCCAACTCGCGGT
CCCAAATCAAGGCTGCCTTGGACAATGCGGGAAAGATTATGAGCCTGACTAAAACCGCCCCCGACTACCT
GGTGGGCCAGCAGCCCGTGGAGGACATTTCCAGCAATCGGATTTATAAAATTTTGGAACTAAACGGGTAC
GATCCCCAATATGCGGCTTCCGTCTTTCTGGGATGGGCCACGAAAAAGTTCGGCAAGAGGAACACCATCT
GGCTGTTTGGGCCTGCAACTACCGGGAAGACCAACATCGCGGAGGCCATAGCCCACACTGTGCCCTTCTA
CGGGTGCGTAAACTGGACCAATGAGAACTTTCCCTTCAACGACTGTGTCGACAAGATGGTGATCTGGTGG
GAGGAGGGGAAGATGACCGCCAAGGTCGTGGAGTCGGCCAAAGCCATTCTCGGAGGAAGCAAGGTGCGCG
TGGACCAGAAATGCAAGTCCTCGGCCCAGATAGACCCGACTCCCGTGATCGTCACCTCCAACACCAACAT
GTGCGCCGTGATTGACGGGAACTCAACGACCTTCGAACACCAGCAGCCGTTGCAAGACCGGATGTTCAAA
TTTGAACTCACCCGCCGTCTGGATCATGACTTTGGGAAGGTCACCAAGCAGGAAGTCAAAGACTTTTTCC
GGTGGGCAAAGGATCACGTGGTTGAGGTGGAGCATGAATTCTACGTCAAAAAGGGTGGAGCCAAGAAAAG
ACCCGCCCCCAGTGACGCAGATATAAGTGAGCCCAAACGGGTGCGCGAGTCAGTTGCGCAGCCATCGACG
TCAGACGCGGAAGCTTCGATCAACTACGCAGACAGGTACCAAAACAAATGTTCTCGTCACGTGGGCATGA
ATCTGATGCTGTTTCCCTGCAGACAATGCGAGAGAATGAATCAGAATTCAAATATCTGCTTCACTCACGG
ACAGAAAGACTGTTTAGAGTGCTTTCCCGTGTCAGAATCTCAACCCGTTTCTGTCGTCAAAAAGGCGTAT
CAGAAACTGTGCTACATTCATCATATCATGGGAAAGGTGCCAGACGCTTGCACTGCCTGCGATCTGGTCA
ATGTGGATTTGGATGACTGCATCTTTGAACAATAAATGATTTAAATCAGGTATGGCTGCCGATGGTTATC
TTCCAGATTGGCTCGAGGACAACCTTAGTGAAGGAATTCGCGAGTGGTGGGCTTTGAAACCTGGAGCCCC
TCAACCCAAGGCAAATCAACAACATCAAGACAACGCTCGAGGTCTTGTGCTTCCGGGTTACAAATACCTT
GGACCCGGCAACGGACTCGACAAGGGGGAGCCGGTCAACGCAGCAGACGCGGCGGCCCTCGAGCACGACA
AGGCCTACGACCAGCAGCTCAAGGCCGGAGACAACCCGTACCTCAAGTACAACCACGCCGACGCCGAGTT
CCAGGAGCGGCTCAAAGAAGATACGTCTTTTGGGGGCAACCTCGGGCGAGCAGTCTTCCAGGCCAAAAAG
AGGCTTCTTGAACCTCTTGGTCTGGTTGAGGAAGCGGCTAAGACGGCTCCTGGAAAGAAGAGGCCTGTAG
AGCAGTCTCCTCAGGAACCGGACTCCTCCGCGGGTATTGGCAAATCGGGTGCACAGCCCGCTAAAAAGAG
ACTCAATTTCGGTCAGACTGGCGACACAGAGTCAGTCCCAGACCCTCAACCAATCGGAGAACCTCCCGCA
GCCCCCTCAGGTGTGGGATCTCTTACAATGGCTTCAGGTGGTGGCGCACCAGTGGCAGACAATAACGAAG
GTGCCGATGGAGTGGGTAGTTCCTCGGGAAATTGGCATTGCGATTCCCAATGGCTGGGGGACAGAGTCAT
CACCACCAGCACCCGAACCTGGGCCCTGCCCACCTACAACAATCACCTCTACAAGCAAATCTCCAACAGC
ACATCTGGAGGATCTTCAAATGACAACGCCTACTTCGGCTACAGCACCCCCTGGGGGTATTTTGACTTCA
ACAGATTCCACTGCCACTTCTCACCACGTGACTGGCAGCGACTCATCAACAACAACTGGGGATTCCGGCC
TAAGCGACTCAACTTCAAGCTCTTCAACATTCAGGTCAAAGAGGTTACGGACAACAATGGAGTCAAGACC
ATCGCCAATAACCTTACCAGCACGGTCCAGGTCTTCACGGACTCAGACTATCAGCTCCCGTACGTGCTCG
GGTCGGCTCACGAGGGCTGCCTCCCGCCGTTCCCAGCGGACGTTTTCATGATTCCTCAGTACGGGTATCT
GACGCTTAATGATGGAAGCCAGGCCGTGGGTCGTTCGTCCTTTTACTGCCTGGAATATTTCCCGTCGCAA
ATGCTAAGAACGGGTAACAACTTCCAGTTCAGCTACGAGTTTGAGAACGTACCTTTCCATAGCAGCTACG
CTCACAGCCAAAGCCTGGACCGACTAATGAATCCACTCATCGACCAATACTTGTACTATCTCTCAAAGAC
TATTAACGGTTCTGGACAGAATCAACAAACGCTAAAATTCAGTGTGGCCGGACCCAGCAACATGGCTGTC
CAGGGAAGAAACTACATACCTGGACCCAGCTACCGACAACAACGTGTCTCAACCACTGTGACTCAAAACA
ACAACAGCGAATTTGCTTGGCCTGGAGCTTCTTCTTGGGCTCTCAATGGACGTAATAGCTTGATGAATCC
TGGACCTGCTATGGCCAGCCACAAAGAAGGAGAGGACCGTTTCTTTCCTTTGTCTGGATCTTTAATTTTT
GGCAAACAAGGAACTGGAAGAGACAACGTGGATGCGGACAAAGTCATGATAACCAACGAAGAAGAAATTA
AAACTACTAACCCGGTAGCAACGGAGTCCTATGGACAAGTGGCCACAAACCACCAGAGTGCCCAACCGAA
GTATCCGCTGCTTGGGGCACAGGCGCAGACCGGCTGGGTTCAAAACCAAGGAATACTTCCGGGTATGGTT
TGGCAGGACAGAGATGTGTACCTGCAAGGACCCATTTGGGCCAAAATTCCTCACACGGACGGCAACTTTC
ACCCTTCTCCGCTGATGGGAGGGTTTGGAATGAAGCACCCGCCTCCTCAGATCCTCATCAAAAACACACC
TGTACCTGCGGATCCTCCAACGGCCTTCAACAAGGACAAGCTGAACTCTTTCATCACCCAGTATTCTACT
GGCCAAGTCAGCGTGGAGATCGAGTGGGAGCTGCAGAAGGAAAACAGCAAGCGCTGGAACCCGGAGATCC
AGTACACTTCCAACTATTACAAGTCTAATAATGTTGAATTTGCTGTTAATACTGAAGGTGTATATAGTGA
ACCCCGCCCCATTGGCACCAGATACCTGACTCGTAATCTGTAATTACGTGTTAATCAATAAACCGGTTGA
TTCGTTTCAGTTGAACTTTGGTGTCGCGGCCGCTCGATAAGCTTTTGTTCCCTTTAGTGAGGGTTAATTT
CGAGCTTGGCGTAATCATGGTCATAGCTGTTTCCTGTGTGAAATTGTTATCCGCTCACAATTCCACACAA
CATACGAGCCGGAAGCATAAAGTGTAAAGCCTGGGGTGCCTAATGAGTGAGCTAACTCACATTAATTGCG
TTGCGCTCACTGCCCGCTTTCCAGTCGGGAAACCTGTCGTGCCAGCTGCATTAATGAATCGGCCAACGCG
CGGGGAGAGGCGGTTTGCGTATTGGGCGCTCTTCCGCTTCCTCGCTCACTGACTCGCTGCGCTCGGTCGT
TCGGCTGCGGCGAGCGGTATCAGCTCACTCAAAGGCGGTAATACGGTTATCCACAGAATCAGGGGATAAC
GCAGGAAAGAACATGTGAGCAAAAGGCCAGCAAAAGGCCAGGAACCGTAAAAAGGCCGCGTTGCTGGCGT
TTTTCCATAGGCTCCGCCCCCCTGACGAGCATCACAAAAATCGACGCTCAAGTCAGAGGTGGCGAAACCC
GACAGGACTATAAAGATACCAGGCGTTTCCCCCTGGAAGCTCCCTCGTGCGCTCTCCTGTTCCGACCCTG
CCGCTTACCGGATACCTGTCCGCCTTTCTCCCTTCGGGAAGCGTGGCGCTTTCTCATAGCTCACGCTGTA
GGTATCTCAGTTCGGTGTAGGTCGTTCGCTCCAAGCTGGGCTGTGTGCACGAACCCCCCGTTCAGCCCGA
CCGCTGCGCCTTATCCGGTAACTATCGTCTTGAGTCCAAC
